Addgene plasmid #182123: 2xNLS-NLP-cMyc LbaCas12a
Purpose: pET21a protein expression vector for 2xNLS-NLP-cMyc LbaCas12a in bacteria
Depositing lab: Scot Wolfe. Depositing organization: University of Massachusetts, Worcester. Publication: Optimization of Nuclear Localization Signal Composition Improves CRISPR-Cas12a Editing Rates in Human Primary Cells. Luk K, Liu P, Zeng J, Wang Y, Maitland SA, Idrizi F, Ponnienselvan K, Iyer S, Zhu LJ, Luban J, Bauer DE, Wolfe SA. GEN Biotechnol. 2022 Jun;1(3):271-284. doi: 10.1089/genbio.2022.0003. Epub 2022 Jun 14. PubMed 38405215.
Backbone
  Vector backbone: pET21a
  Backbone manufacturer: EMD Biosciences
  Backbone size w/o insert (bp): 5343
  Total vector size (bp): 9258
  Vector type: Bacterial Expression
Growth in bacteria
  Bacterial resistance: Ampicillin, 100 μg/mL
  Growth temperature: 37°C
  Growth strain: DH5alpha
  Copy number: High Copy
Gene/Insert
  Gene/Insert name: 2xNLS-NLP-cMyc LbaCas12a (alt name: 2xNLS LbaCas12a)
  Species: Lachnospiraceae
  Insert size (bp): 3870
  Promoter: T7
  Tag / fusion protein: 6xHis (C terminal on insert)
  Cloning method: Gibson Cloning
  Sequencing primers: 5′ T7; 3′ T7 Terminator
Terms and licenses: Academic/Nonprofit Terms; Industry Terms: Not Available to Industry
How to cite: 2xNLS-NLP-cMyc LbaCas12a was a gift from Scot Wolfe (Addgene plasmid # 182123 ; http://n2t.net/addgene:182123 ; RRID:Addgene_182123)
