[The description below was written by a language model from this plasmid's Addgene catalogue record and pLannotate feature annotations shown in this document.]
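Description:
2xNLS-NLP-cMyc LbaCas12a is a pET21a-based bacterial expression plasmid for producing recombinant Cas12a (Cpf1) from Lachnospiraceae bacterium ND2006 carrying nuclear localization signals. The backbone provides a ColE1/pMB1-type origin together with rop and the bom region, an f1 phage origin, and a β-lactamase gene under its own promoter for ampicillin selection. The catalogue lists it as high copy, although rop normally moderates copy number. Short tetracycline-resistance fragments and a CAP binding site are pBR322-derived backbone remnants, not functional parts.

The expression cassette follows the standard pET arrangement. A T7 promoter with an adjacent lac operator drives the open reading frame, which is translated from the T7 gene 10 ribosome binding site and ends at the T7 terminator. The plasmid's lacI gene supplies repressor, so expression is held off until induction with IPTG in a host that provides T7 RNA polymerase.

The annotated coding region consists of LbCpf1 followed at its C-terminus by a bipartite nucleoplasmin NLS, a 3xHA epitope block and a histidine tag, which matches the catalogue's C-terminal 6xHis. The name indicates two NLSs, nucleoplasmin and c-Myc. The annotation does not call a c-Myc NLS, though there are unannotated stretches among the C-terminal elements, and the HA tags are not mentioned in the catalogue entry. The sequenced record is also slightly shorter than the listed total size.

The His tag allows affinity purification of the nuclease. According to the associated publication title, the construct belongs to a study optimizing NLS composition to improve Cas12a editing rates in human primary cells.
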