Features (pLannotate 1.2.2; 21 found; start..end, strand, type, name):
    525..546     +  protein_bind   CAP binding site: CAP binding activates transcription in the presence of cAMP. E. coli catabolite activator protein
    561..852     +  CDS            TcR (fragment): tetracycline efflux protein; tet; confers resistance to tetracycline
    924..1304    -  CDS            YPB1_ECOLX: Protein predicted: Swiss-Prot protein existence level 4. From Escherichia coli.
   1321..1512    +  CDS            rop: Rop protein, which maintains plasmids at low copy number; rop
   1614..1753    +  misc_feature   bom: basis of mobility region from pBR322
   1939..2527    -  rep_origin     ori: high-copy-number ColE1/pMB1/pBR322/pUC origin of replication
   2698..3558    -  CDS            AmpR: β-lactamase; bla; confers resistance to ampicillin, carbenicillin, and related antibiotics
   3559..3663    -  promoter       AmpR promoter: bla
   3716..4144    -  rep_origin     f1 ori (sequence partly withheld): f1 bacteriophage origin of replication; arrow indicates direction of (+) strand synthesis
   4181..4228    -  terminator     T7 terminator: transcription terminator for bacteriophage T7 RNA polymerase
   4236..4285    -  CDS            SET1 (fragment): solubility-enhancement tag derived from T7 phage gene 10B
   4295..4312    -  CDS            9xHis (fragment): 9xHis affinity tag
   4346..4426    -  CDS            3xHA: three tandem HA epitope tags
   4433..4480    -  CDS            nucleoplasmin NLS: bipartite nuclear localization signal from nucleoplasmin
   4481..8164    -  CDS            LbCpf1: CRISPR-associated protein from Lachnospiraceae bacterium ND2006 (Zetsche et al., 2015)
   8172..8194    -  RBS            RBS: efficient ribosome binding site from bacteriophage T7 gene 10 (Olins and Rangwala, 1989)
   8209..8233    -  protein_bind   lac operator: The lac repressor binds to the lac operator to inhibit transcription in E. coli. This inhibition can be relieved by adding lactose or isopropyl-β-D-thiogalactopyranoside (IPTG). lac repressor encoded by lacI
   8234..8252    -  promoter       T7 promoter: promoter for bacteriophage T7 RNA polymerase
   8274..8553    +  CDS            TcR (fragment): tetracycline efflux protein; tet; confers resistance to tetracycline
   8561..8638    +  promoter       lacI promoter: lacI
   8639..512     +  CDS            lacI (across the origin): lac repressor; lacI; The lac repressor binds to the lac operator to inhibit transcription in E. coli. This inhibition can be relieved by adding lactose or isopropyl-β-D-thiogalactopyranoside (IPTG).
>Addgene plasmid #182123 | 2xNLS-NLP-cMyc LbaCas12a | addgene full sequence | sequence record 372763 | Addgene NGS Result
CTGTCTCGGCGCGTCTGCGTCTGGCTGGCTGGCATAAATATCTCACTCGCAATCAAATTCAGCCGATAGC
GGAACGGGAAGGCGACTGGAGTGCCATGTCCGGTTTTCAACAAACCATGCAAATGCTGAATGAGGGCATC
GTTCCCACTGCGATGCTGGTTGCCAACGATCAGATGGCGCTGGGCGCAATGCGCGCCATTACCGAGTCCG
GGCTGCGCGTTGGTGCGGATATCTCGGTAGTGGGATACGACGATACCGAAGACAGCTCATGTTATATCCC
GCCGTTAACCACCATCAAACAGGATTTTCGCCTGCTGGGGCAAACCAGCGTGGACCGCTTGCTGCAACTC
TCTCAGGGCCAGGCGGTGAAGGGCAATCAGCTGTTGCCCGTCTCACTGGTGAAAAGAAAAACCACCCTGG
CGCCCAATACGCAAACCGCCTCTCCCCGCGCGTTGGCCGATTCATTAATGCAGCTGGCACGACAGGTTTC
CCGACTGGAAAGCGGGCAGTGAGCGCAACGCAATTAATGTAAGTTAGCTCACTCATTAGGCACCGGGATC
TCGACCGATGCCCTTGAGAGCCTTCAACCCAGTCAGCTCCTTCCGGTGGGCGCGGGGCATGACTATCGTC
GCCGCACTTATGACTGTCTTCTTTATCATGCAACTCGTAGGACAGGTGCCGGCAGCGCTCTGGGTCATTT
TCGGCGAGGACCGCTTTCGCTGGAGCGCGACGATGATCGGCCTGTCGCTTGCGGTATTCGGAATCTTGCA
CGCCCTCGCTCAAGCCTTCGTCACTGGTCCCGCCACCAAACGTTTCGGCGAGAAGCAGGCCATTATCGCC
GGCATGGCGGCCCCACGGGTGCGCATGATCGTGCTCCTGTCGTTGAGGACCCGGCTAGGCTGGCGGGGTT
GCCTTACTGGTTAGCAGAATGAATCACCGATACGCGAGCGAACGTGAAGCGACTGCTGCTGCAAAACGTC
TGCGACCTGAGCAACAACATGAATGGTCTTCGGTTTCCGTGTTTCGTAAAGTCTGGAAACGCGGAAGTCA
GCGCCCTGCACCATTATGTTCCGGATCTGCATCGCAGGATGCTGCTGGCTACCCTGTGGAACACCTACAT
CTGTATTAACGAAGCGCTGGCATTGACCCTGAGTGATTTTTCTCTGGTCCCGCCGCATCCATACCGCCAG
TTGTTTACCCTCACAACGTTCCAGTAACCGGGCATGTTCATCATCAGTAACCCGTATCGTGAGCATCCTC
TCTCGTTTCATCGGTATCATTACCCCCATGAACAGAAATCCCCCTTACACGGAGGCATCAGTGACCAAAC
AGGAAAAAACCGCCCTTAACATGGCCCGCTTTATCAGAAGCCAGACATTAACGCTTCTGGAGAAACTCAA
CGAGCTGGACGCGGATGAACAGGCAGACATCTGTGAATCGCTTCACGACCACGCTGATGAGCTTTACCGC
AGCTGCCTCGCGCGTTTCGGTGATGACGGTGAAAACCTCTGACACATGCAGCTCCCGGAGACGGTCACAG
CTTGTCTGTAAGCGGATGCCGGGAGCAGACAAGCCCGTCAGGGCGCGTCAGCGGGTGTTGGCGGGTGTCG
GGGCGCAGCCATGACCCAGTCACGTAGCGATAGCGGAGTGTATACTGGCTTAACTATGCGGCATCAGAGC
AGATTGTACTGAGAGTGCACCATTGCGGTGTGAAATACCGCACAGATGCGTAAGGAGAAAATACCGCATC
AGGCGCTCTTCCGCTTCCTCGCTCACTGACTCGCTGCGCTCGGTCGTTCGGCTGCGGCGAGCGGTATCAG
CTCACTCAAAGGCGGTAATACGGTTATCCACAGAATCAGGGGATAACGCAGGAAAGAACATGTGAGCAAA
AGGCCAGCAAAAGGCCAGGAACCGTAAAAAGGCCGCGTTGCTGGCGTTTTTCCATAGGCTCCGCCCCCCT
GACGAGCATCACAAAAATCGACGCTCAAGTCAGAGGTGGCGAAACCCGACAGGACTATAAAGATACCAGG
CGTTTCCCCCTGGAAGCTCCCTCGTGCGCTCTCCTGTTCCGACCCTGCCGCTTACCGGATACCTGTCCGC
CTTTCTCCCTTCGGGAAGCGTGGCGCTTTCTCATAGCTCACGCTGTAGGTATCTCAGTTCGGTGTAGGTC
GTTCGCTCCAAGCTGGGCTGTGTGCACGAACCCCCCGTTCAGCCCGACCGCTGCGCCTTATCCGGTAACT
ATCGTCTTGAGTCCAACCCGGTAAGACACGACTTATCGCCACTGGCAGCAGCCACTGGTAACAGGATTAG
CAGAGCGAGGTATGTAGGCGGTGCTACAGAGTTCTTGAAGTGGTGGCCTAACTACGGCTACACTAGAAGG
ACAGTATTTGGTATCTGCGCTCTGCTGAAGCCAGTTACCTTCGGAAAAAGAGTTGGTAGCTCTTGATCCG
GCAAACAAACCACCGCTGGTAGCGGTGGTTTTTTTGTTTGCAAGCAGCAGATTACGCGCAGAAAAAAAGG
ATCTCAAGAAGATCCTTTGATCTTTTCTACGGGGTCTGACGCTCAGTGGAACGAAAACTCACGTTAAGGG
ATTTTGGTCATGAGATTATCAAAAAGGATCTTCACCTAGATCCTTTTAAATTAAAAATGAAGTTTTAAAT
CAATCTAAAGTATATATGAGTAAACTTGGTCTGACAGTTACCAATGCTTAATCAGTGAGGCACCTATCTC
AGCGATCTGTCTATTTCGTTCATCCATAGTTGCCTGACTCCCCGTCGTGTAGATAACTACGATACGGGAG
GGCTTACCATCTGGCCCCAGTGCTGCAATGATACCGCGAGACCCACGCTCACCGGCTCCAGATTTATCAG
CAATAAACCAGCCAGCCGGAAGGGCCGAGCGCAGAAGTGGTCCTGCAACTTTATCCGCCTCCATCCAGTC
TATTAATTGTTGCCGGGAAGCTAGAGTAAGTAGTTCGCCAGTTAATAGTTTGCGCAACGTTGTTGCCATT
GCTGCAGGCATCGTGGTGTCACGCTCGTCGTTTGGTATGGCTTCATTCAGCTCCGGTTCCCAACGATCAA
GGCGAGTTACATGATCCCCCATGTTGTGCAAAAAAGCGGTTAGCTCCTTCGGTCCTCCGATCGTTGTCAG
AAGTAAGTTGGCCGCAGTGTTATCACTCATGGTTATGGCAGCACTGCATAATTCTCTTACTGTCATGCCA
TCCGTAAGATGCTTTTCTGTGACTGGTGAGTACTCAACCAAGTCATTCTGAGAATAGTGTATGCGGCGAC
CGAGTTGCTCTTGCCCGGCGTCAATACGGGATAATACCGCGCCACATAGCAGAACTTTAAAAGTGCTCAT
CATTGGAAAACGTTCTTCGGGGCGAAAACTCTCAAGGATCTTACCGCTGTTGAGATCCAGTTCGATGTAA
CCCACTCGTGCACCCAACTGATCTTCAGCATCTTTTACTTTCACCAGCGTTTCTGGGTGAGCAAAAACAG
GAAGGCAAAATGCCGCAAAAAAGGGAATAAGGGCGACACGGAAATGTTGAATACTCATACTCTTCCTTTT
TCAATATTATTGAAGCATTTATCAGGGTTATTGTCTCATGAGCGGATACATATTTGAATGTATTTAGAAA
AATAAACAAATAGGGGTTCCGCGCACATTTCCCCGAAAAGTGCCACCTAAATTGTAAGCGTTAATATTTT
GTTAAAATTCGCGTTAAATTTTTGTTAAATCAGCTCATTTTTTAACCAATAGGCCGAAATCGGCAAAATC
CCTTATAAATCAAAAGAATAGACCGAGATAGGGT
[37 nt withheld, positions 3815-3851]
AAAGAACGTGGACTCCAACGTCAAAGG
[49 nt withheld, positions 3879-3927]
T
[91 nt withheld, positions 3929-4019]
G
[124 nt withheld, positions 4021-4144]
CCCATTCGCCAATCCGGATATAGTTCCTCCTTTCAGCAAAAAACCCCTCAAGACCCGTTTAGAGGCCCCA
AGGGGTTATGCTAGTTATTGCTCAGCGGTGGCAGCAGCCAACTCAGCTTCCTTTCGGGCTTTGTTAGCAG
CCGGATCTCAGTGGTGGTGGTGGTGGTGCTCGAGATCCAGTTTCACCCTCTTAGCTGCCGGGGCATAGTC
GGGGACATCATATGGGTATGCATAATCAGGCACGTCGTAGGGATAAGCGTAATCTGGAACATCGTATGGG
TAGGATCCCTTTTTCTTTTTTGCCTGGCCGGCCTTTTTCGTGGCCGCCGGCCTTTTGTGCTTCACGCTGG
TCTGGGCGTACTCCAGCCACTCCTTGTTAGAGATGGCGATCTTCACCTTATCCAGCTTCTCGTCCTCGGC
CTTCTTGAACTGGCCGATGGCCCACAGCACCTTTCTGGCGATGTTATAGGCGCCATTGGCGTCGGCGTTC
TTTGGCAGGATGGCATTCTCCTGGGCCTCATAGTTCCGGCTATCGTAGAAGATGCCGTCGGAGTTCTTCA
CAGGGCTGATCAGAAAATCCACGTCGGTGCGGCCTGTGATGCTGTTCCGCATCTGCAGCATCAGGCTCAT
CAGGGCCATAAAGCTAGAGTAGAAGGCCTTGTCGGACTGCTCGCACAGCAGGGCTCTGATATCGCCCTGC
TGATAATTGATGCCGTACTTGTTGAACAGCTCCTTATAGGCGCTGGTCAGGCACACCTCCTCCCAGTCGA
ACACGTTGTTCTTCTTAGGATTCCGGAAGATTCTGATCCGGTTGCCGTAGGAGTACAGCTTCCACTTCTT
GATGTAATCGGCGTCTGTGCGAGAGAAGTTCTTATAGTCCAGGGCAAACTCGAACAGATCCTCCTCGGGC
ACGTACATGATCCTGTCAAAGGAGCTGATGAACTTCTTGGAATCGGCGATGCTGGTATACTTGGTTTTCA
GCAGGTTCACAAAGCCGGTAGATGGATCGATCTTGGATGTCAGCCAGGCAGGGATGTAAAAGATGAAGCC
GTTCTGGGTAGACATGGACTTAAAGCTCTCGAACTTATTGGTGATCTGATAGCCCTTCAGGGCGCCGCCT
GTTGCACAAGGATTAGACTTCTTGTCCACCATGTAGTTCAGCTTATCGATCAGCATCTTCTCGAACTTCT
GATACACCTGCTTCTCCACCTTCACGCGGCTATTCTTAAAGCCAGAGTTCAGGTCCTCCAGGGCGATCAC
GGCATCGTACTTCTCCACCAGCTCGCAGATCTTGTGCACCACCTGAGAGATATAGCCGGCCTTCAGCTCC
TTGATATTCTCGATGGAGGTCCAGTTCTGGCGGGCCTCGAACCTCTCCTTCTCCTTCTTGTCCAGCAGAG
AGTGGTAATCTGTCTTGATCCTGATGCCGTTGAAGTTGTTGATGATCTCGTTCAGGGAATACTGCTCCAC
GATGTTGCCCTTGCCGTCCACCACCACGATATACAGCAGATTGCGCTCGCCCCTATCGATGCCGATCACA
TAGGGGTTATCGTCGTGCTTCAGCAGCACGCGCACCTCTGTATTGATCTTGAAGATGTTCTTGGGGCACT
TATTGATGGCGATTGGGATGTGCAGCTCGTACTGGTCCTCAGAAAACCTCTTATCCTTATACACGTCGTA
GGACAGGGTTGTGGTTTTCTTGGGATTATCTGGATTCTTGTTGGCGATAGGGGAGTTGGCTGGGTGCACC
ACCAGCTCCTCCTTCTTCAGGGAGGCGCGCCTCATGAACAGCTCTGCTCCTCCGCTCAGCCTGATCTGTC
CGTGATTGTTCTCGTCAAACAGCAGCTTGAAGTACATGGTGTGCAGATTGGGTGTGCCGTGAGACTTATC
GGAAAAGTCCTTGTTATAGATCTGGAACATATACAGCTTGCCCTCCTCCACCAGCTTATCCACCTCCTTC
TTGCTGGCAGACTCGAAGCTCACCTTATAGCCCTGCTCCTCCACCTCTCTGTAAAAGCCGGCGATGTCCT
TATACTTCTCTGTCTCAGAAAAGTTGAAATCGTAGGCATTGGACCACTTTGGATACCGGGAGATGCTATC
CTTAAAGAAGTCGATCAGCTTGTGACAGTCATTCAGGTTAAACATATCGCCCTTCTTGAATGTGCCATTC
TTGTAGATCTTCTGGATGTCCTCGCTGGGGTTATAGTAGGCCATCCACTTCTTAGAAAAGAACACCTTTG
GCAGCATCTTATTAGGGCCGGGCAGCAGCTTATAGTTGATCTTCTCGTAATTGCCGTTCACATCGTCCTT
GTCGATCTTCTGCAGGCACTTGGCGTACTTCTTATCCATGATGGCCAGATAGTACTTGGAGCCGTATCTC
AGGATGGTGGCCCGATAGTCTGTCTCCTTATCCTTGTCCCAGCCGCCCATGAACTGAGGGTTCTGAAAAT
ACAGCTTGAACTTATCCTTAGAGTAGGGCTTCTGGGTCACATAATTGCGGATGGCATCGTAGATGTGGTC
CACCTTCAGCAGGATGTCGTAGGCCAGCACAAAATCGCCATAGAAGGACTCGTCCCTGTTTGTCTCCTTG
CCCTCGCCAAAGAAGGCCTTGATGTAATTCTCGAAGCTCTTCACAGAATCCAGCAGGTCCTTCATGATGG
CCACCACGGCGTCGTTCTTCTTCAGGCTCTTCTCCAGCACAAAATCGGCGTCGAACAGCTTCTCAGAGGA
GCCATACACCTTGTAGATCTCATCCACCTTCTGGATGATGATCTCCTTCAGCTTCTCCACCACAGACAGA
TCGGCGTCGGCGTACTCCTGCAGCTGCTCCAGAGAAAAGGAGCCGATCTTCTTGAAGGACTTTCTCCGAT
CGTCCTCGTACTTCTCGGTCACCACGGCCTTCTTCTTCAGGTGGATATCGTCATACTCGGCATTCCACTT
GTCCCGGATCACGTTCCACTCGCCGAAGATATCCTTGGAGATTGTGCTGATGGCGGGGCCGTTCTTCACA
AAGATGCCGGCGCTAGAGTACTCGTCAAAATTCTTGAACAGCTTCTCCAGCTTCTTGATGGAGCTGAAGA
TCTCGCTGTTCTTGTTCAGGGTGTTTCTAAACACCTCCAGCACCTCCTCATCGGATGTATAGCCCTCGCC
GTAGAAGCTCAGAGACTCCCGATCGCTCAGCACCTGCTTATACAGTGGCTTAAACTTAGGCAGCTTCTGC
TTGGTTTTCTGATTATACAGGTTGATGTACTCGTTCAGGCCCTTGATCTTCTCGCCGCTCTCGGTCACGA
AGCCGCCGATGATGGCGTTATACACGTCGATGCCCTCCTGTGTCAGCACAAAGTTAAAGAACTCGCCCTC
AAAGAAATCCTCCACATCATAGTCGCTGTTCAGGATCTTCTCCTTGATCTCCTGCACCTCGTGCTTATCA
AAGATGGCGTCCACCTTCTCGAAGATGTCCATATTAGAGATGTAGCGGGTCAGATTCTCGTTGATACACC
TGAAGGCGATGGATGTGCTCTTGGCCTCCTCGGAAAACATATTCTCTCTGTTATCAAAGAAGCCGGTGAA
GGCTGTGGTAAAGCCATTGAAGCTGTTCACCAGGGCGATCTCGTCCTTATCGTCCAGGAACTCTGGCAGG
ATTGTCTCGATGATATCCTTCTTAAACAGGGACTTGTAGCCCTCGTTGCCCTTGAAGGCCTTGGCGATCT
CCTTCCGCAGATTGATCTCCAGGTTCTCCAGCTCCTTATTCTCCTTCTCGGTTCTGGTTTTCTTCCGGAA
CAGGCTGATGTAATTGTTCAGATTCTTCAGCTTGATGCTGTGCAGCACGTCGTTGATAAAAGACAGATAG
TAGCGATCCAGCAGCTTCTTCACGCCCTTATAATCCTCGGCTCTCTTCTCGTCCTCCACCAGCAGCCGCT
TATTGTCGATGTTCTCCTGGGTCTTGCCCACAGGGATGGCCTTGAACCTCAGGGTCTTAGACAGGGAGTA
GCAGTTTGTAAACTTCTCCAGCTTGCTCATATGTATATCTCCTTCTTAAAGTTAAACAAAATTATTTCTA
GAGGGGAATTGTTATCCGCTCACAATTCCCCTATAGTGAGTCGTATTAATTTCGCGGGATCGAGATCTCG
ATCCTCTACGCCGGACGCATCGTGGCCGGCATCACCGGCGCCACAGGTGCGGTTGCTGGCGCCTATATCG
CCGACATCACCGATGGGGAAGATCGGGCTCGCCACTTCGGGCTCATGAGCGCTTGTTTCGGCGTGGGTAT
GGTGGCAGGCCCCGTGGCCGGGGGACTGTTGGGCGCCATCTCCTTGCATGCACCATTCCTTGCGGCGGCG
GTGCTCAACGGCCTCAACCTACTACTGGGCTGCTTCCTAATGCAGGAGTCGCATAAGGGAGAGCGTCGAG
ATCCCGGACACCATCGAATGGCGCAAAACCTTTCGCGGTATGGCATGATAGCGCCCGGAAGAGAGTCAAT
TCAGGGTGGTGAATGTGAAACCAGTAACGTTATACGATGTCGCAGAGTATGCCGGTGTCTCTTATCAGAC
CGTTTCCCGCGTGGTGAACCAGGCCAGCCACGTTTCTGCGAAAACGCGGGAAAAAGTGGAAGCGGCGATG
GCGGAGCTGAATTACATTCCCAACCGCGTGGCACAACAACTGGCGGGCAAACAGTCGTTGCTGATTGGCG
TTGCCACCTCCAGTCTGGCCCTGCACGCGCCGTCGCAAATTGTCGCGGCGATTAAATCTCGCGCCGATCA
ACTGGGTGCCAGCGTGGTGGTGTCGATGGTAGAACGAAGCGGCGTCGAAGCCTGTAAAGCGGCGGTGCAC
AATCTTCTCGCGCAACGCGTCAGTGGGCTGATCATTAACTATCCGCTGGATGACCAGGATGCCATTGCTG
TGGAAGCTGCCTGCACTAATGTTCCGGCGTTATTTCTTGATGTCTCTGACCAGACACCCATCAACAGTAT
TATTTTCTCCCATGAAGACGGTACGCGACTGGGCGTGGAGCATCTGGTCGCATTGGGTCACCAGCAAATC
GCGCTGTTAGCGGGCCCATTAAGTT
